Addgene plasmid #35189: pTALE64
Purpose: Golden Gate Compatible TALE Transcription Factor using VP64 Domain
Depositing lab: Gang Bao. Depositing organization: Georgia Institute of Technology.
Backbone
  Vector backbone: pcDNA3.1
  Backbone manufacturer: Invitrogen
  Backbone size w/o insert (bp): 5428
  Total vector size (bp): 7009
  Modifications to backbone: Addition of TALE Transcription Factor motif with +63 C Terminus and VP64 domain
  Vector type: Mammalian Expression, TALEN
  Selectable markers: Neomycin (select with G418) ; XGAL/IPTG
Growth in bacteria
  Bacterial resistance: Ampicillin, 100 μg/mL
  Growth temperature: 37°C
  Growth strain: DH5alpha
  Growth instructions: LB+antibiotics
  Copy number: High Copy
Gene/Insert
  Gene/Insert name: Transcription Activator Like Effector Transcription Factor (alt name: TALE Transcription Factor)
  Species: Xanthamonas oryzae
  Insert size (bp): 1581
  Mutation: +63 C Terminus, VP64 Domain
  Promoter: CMV
  Cloning method: Restriction Enzyme; 5′ cloning site BsmBI (not destroyed); 3′ cloning site BsmBI (not destroyed)
  Sequencing primers: 5′ GTAACAGCGGTAGAGGCAGTG; 3′ CGTCCACCAAGACATGCCAAC
Resource information
  A portion of this plasmid was derived from a plasmid made by: We modified the MR15 backbone provided by the Porteus lab at the Stanford University School of Medicine.
Terms and licenses: Academic/Nonprofit Terms; Industry Terms: Not Available to Industry
Depositor comments: MR15 is a designation vector for the Cermak et al Golden Gate system designed for expression in mammalian cells. Please acknowledge the principal investigator, Dr. Gang Bao, and include this article in your citations if you use this plasmid in a publication. Also, please include the text "Addgene plasmid 35189" in your Materials and Methods section.
How to cite: pTALE64 was a gift from Gang Bao (Addgene plasmid # 35189 ; http://n2t.net/addgene:35189 ; RRID:Addgene_35189)
