[The description below was written by a language model from this plasmid's Addgene catalogue record and pLannotate feature annotations shown in this document.]
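Description:
pTALE64 is a mammalian expression plasmid built on the pcDNA3.1 backbone. It serves as a Golden Gate destination vector for assembling custom TALE (transcription activator-like effector) transcription factors. The record describes it as derived from MR15, a mammalian-expression destination vector for a published Golden Gate TALE assembly system. It is about 7 kb and replicates at high copy in E. coli from a ColE1/pUC-type origin with ampicillin selection. It also carries an f1 origin and an SV40 promoter-driven neomycin resistance cassette with an SV40 poly(A) signal, which allows G418 selection of transfected mammalian cells.

The expression cassette is driven by the CMV enhancer/promoter, with a T7 promoter just downstream, and ends at the bGH polyadenylation signal. The open reading frame begins with a 3xFLAG epitope tag. This is followed by a TALE N-terminal segment, annotated by homology to Xanthomonas avirulence proteins. Next comes a lacZα stuffer with its own lac promoter, operator and CAP site in reverse orientation. After the stuffer is a TALE C-terminal segment truncated to the +63 architecture, fused to a VP64 activation domain (tandem VP16 minimal activation motifs). The annotation tool picks up VP64 only as a short fragment of a related VP16 multimer.

The stuffer is flanked by BsmBI sites. In a Golden Gate reaction, a user-assembled array of DNA-binding repeats replaces lacZα, so correct clones can be identified by blue/white screening on X-gal/IPTG. The finished construct expresses a FLAG-tagged designer TALE activator that is typically used to upregulate a chosen target gene in mammalian cells.
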