Features (pLannotate 1.2.2; 31 found; start..end, strand, type, name):
     28..80      -  misc_feature   bom (fragment): basis of mobility region from pBR322
    235..614     +  enhancer       CMV enhancer: human cytomegalovirus immediate early enhancer
    615..818     +  promoter       CMV promoter: human cytomegalovirus (CMV) immediate early promoter
    814..847     +  LTR            5' LTR (truncated) (fragment): truncated 5' long terminal repeat (LTR) from HIV-1
    863..881     +  promoter       T7 promoter: promoter for bacteriophage T7 RNA polymerase
    910..975     +  CDS            3xFLAG: three tandem FLAG® epitope tags, followed by an enterokinase cleavage site
   1027..1431    +  CDS            avrXa10 (fragment): AVX10_XANOO - Experimental evidence at protein level: Swiss-Prot protein existence level 1. Avirulence protein. Induces the hypersensitive response (HR)in rice plants carrying the resistance gene Xa10. Activity depends on the presence of the core repeat domains; replacement with repeat domains from other proteins (AvrBs3 of X.euvesicatoria (AC P14727) or AvrXa7 of this organism) does not elicit the HR. Probably acts as a transcription factor in its host plant (rice) to induce plant resistance or disease. From Xanthomonas oryzae pv. oryzae.
   1439..1457    -  rep_origin     f1 ori (fragment): f1 bacteriophage origin of replication; arrow indicates direction of (+) strand synthesis
   1462..1617    -  CDS            lacZα (fragment): LacZα fragment of β-galactosidase; lacZ fragment
   1625..1643    +  promoter       T7 promoter: promoter for bacteriophage T7 RNA polymerase
   1652..1675    -  misc_feature   MCS (fragment): pBluescript multiple cloning site
   1691..1709    -  promoter       T3 promoter: promoter for bacteriophage T3 RNA polymerase
   1754..1770    -  protein_bind   lac operator: The lac repressor binds to the lac operator to inhibit transcription in E. coli. This inhibition can be relieved by adding lactose or isopropyl-β-D-thiogalactopyranoside (IPTG). lac repressor encoded by lacI
   1778..1808    -  promoter       lac promoter: promoter for the E. coli lac operon
   1823..1844    -  protein_bind   CAP binding site: CAP binding activates transcription in the presence of cAMP. E. coli catabolite activator protein
   1883..2389    +  CDS            avrBs3 (fragment): AVRB3_XANEU - Experimental evidence at protein level: Swiss-Prot protein existence level 1. Avirulence protein. Acts as a transcription factor in C.annuum plants. In susceptible plants lacking the Bs3 resistance gene induces expression of a number of genes, including genes homologous to a family of auxin-induced genes, alpha-expansin genes, pectate lyase, anthocyanidin glucoside rhamnosyl transferase and at least one transcription factor, UPA20. Their expression leads to plant hypertrophy in mesophyll cells, probably mainly mediated by UPA20 (PubMed:17962565). In resistant plants induces the h
   2540..2556    +  CDS            VP96 (fragment): 6 tandem repeats of the minimal activation domain of herpes simplex virus VP16 (Cheng et al., 2013)
   2609..2833    +  polyA_signal   bGH poly(A) signal: bovine growth hormone polyadenylation signal
   2837..2858    +  promoter       SV40 promoter (fragment): SV40 enhancer and early promoter
   2879..3307    +  rep_origin     f1 ori (sequence partly withheld): f1 bacteriophage origin of replication; arrow indicates direction of (+) strand synthesis
   3321..3650    +  promoter       SV40 promoter: SV40 enhancer and early promoter
   3717..4508    +  CDS            neo: KKA2_KLEPN - Also known as kan, nptII. Experimental evidence at protein level: Swiss-Prot protein existence level 1. Resistance to kanamycin, neomycin, paromomycin, ribostamycin, butirosin and gentamicin B. From Klebsiella pneumoniae.
   4532..4690    +  CDS            ble (fragment): BLE_KLEPN - Experimental evidence at protein level: Swiss-Prot protein existence level 1. Binding protein with a strong affinity to the bleomycin family of antibiotics. Binds to CL990; an antimitotic-antibiotic compound. From Klebsiella pneumoniae.
   4685..4806    +  polyA_signal   SV40 poly(A) signal: SV40 polyadenylation signal
   4879..4895    -  protein_bind   lac operator: The lac repressor binds to the lac operator to inhibit transcription in E. coli. This inhibition can be relieved by adding lactose or isopropyl-β-D-thiogalactopyranoside (IPTG). lac repressor encoded by lacI
   4903..4933    -  promoter       lac promoter: promoter for the E. coli lac operon
   4948..4969    -  protein_bind   CAP binding site: CAP binding activates transcription in the presence of cAMP. E. coli catabolite activator protein
   4982..5074    -  CDS            lacI (fragment): lac repressor; lacI; The lac repressor binds to the lac operator to inhibit transcription in E. coli. This inhibition can be relieved by adding lactose or isopropyl-β-D-thiogalactopyranoside (IPTG).
   5257..5842    -  rep_origin     ori: high-copy-number ColE1/pMB1/pBR322/pUC origin of replication
   6013..6873    -  CDS            AmpR: β-lactamase; bla; confers resistance to ampicillin, carbenicillin, and related antibiotics
   6874..6978    -  promoter       AmpR promoter: bla
>Addgene plasmid #35189 | pTALE64 | depositor full sequence | sequence record 68899 | Open Reading Frame Starts at position: 1822; 1 Region that can be altered between 1825-2580
GACGGATCGGGAGATCTCCCGATCCCCTATGGTGCACTCTCAGTACAATCTGCTCTGATGCCGCATAGTT
AAGCCAGTATCTGCTCCCTGCTTGTGTGTTGGAGGTCGCTGAGTAGTGCGCGAGCAAAATTTAAGCTACA
ACAAGGCAAGGCTTGACCGACAATTGCATGAAGAATCTGCTTAGGGTTAGGCGTTTTGCGCTGCTTCGCG
ATGTACGGGCCAGATATACGCGTTGACATTGATTATTGACTAGTTATTAATAGTAATCAATTACGGGGTC
ATTAGTTCATAGCCCATATATGGAGTTCCGCGTTACATAACTTACGGTAAATGGCCCGCCTGGCTGACCG
CCCAACGACCCCCGCCCATTGACGTCAATAATGACGTATGTTCCCATAGTAACGCCAATAGGGACTTTCC
ATTGACGTCAATGGGTGGAGTATTTACGGTAAACTGCCCACTTGGCAGTACATCAAGTGTATCATATGCC
AAGTACGCCCCCTATTGACGTCAATGACGGTAAATGGCCCGCCTGGCATTATGCCCAGTACATGACCTTA
TGGGACTTTCCTACTTGGCAGTACATCTACGTATTAGTCATCGCTATTACCATGGTGATGCGGTTTTGGC
AGTACATCAATGGGCGTGGATAGCGGTTTGACTCACGGGGATTTCCAAGTCTCCACCCCATTGACGTCAA
TGGGAGTTTGTTTTGGCACCAAAATCAACGGGACTTTCCAAAATGTCGTAACAACTCCGCCCCATTGACG
CAAATGGGCGGTAGGCGTGTACGGTGGGAGGTCTATATAAGCAGAGCTCTCTGGCTAACTAGAGAACCCA
CTGCTTACTGGCTTATCGAAATTAATACGACTCACTATAGGGAGACCCAAGCTGGCTAGCGCCACCATGG
ACTACAAAGACCATGACGGTGATTATAAAGATCATGACATCGATTACAAGGATGACGATGACAAGATGGC
CCCCAAGAAGAAGAGGAAGGTGGGCATTCACCGCGGGGTACCTATGGTGGACTTGAGGACACTCGGTTAT
TCGCAACAGCAACAGGAGAAAATCAAGCCTAAGGTCAGGAGCACCGTCGCGCAACACCACGAGGCGCTTG
TGGGGCATGGCTTCACTCATGCGCATATTGTCGCGCTTTCACAGCACCCTGCGGCGCTTGGGACGGTGGC
TGTCAAATACCAAGATATGATTGCGGCCCTGCCCGAAGCCACGCACGAGGCAATTGTAGGGGTCGGTAAA
CAGTGGTCGGGAGCGCGAGCACTTGAGGCGCTGCTGACTGTGGCGGGTGAGCTTAGGGGGCCTCCGCTCC
AGCTCGACACCGGGCAGCTGCTGAAGATCGCGAAGAGAGGGGGAGTAACAGCGGTAGAGGCAGTGCACGC
CTGGCGCAATGCGCTCACCGGTGCCCCCCTGGAGACGGGCGCCGCTACAGGGCGCGTCCCATTCGCCATT
CAGGCTGCGCAACTGTTGGGAAGGGCGATCGGTGCGGGCCTCTTCGCTATTACGCCAGCTGGCGAAAGGG
GGATGTGCTGCAAGGCGATTAAGTTGGGTAACGCCAGGGTTTTCCCAGTCACGACGTTGTAAAACGACGG
CCAGTGAGCGCGCGTAATACGACTCACTATAGGGCGAATTGGGTACCGGGCCCCCCCTCGAGGTCCTCCA
GCTTTTGTTCCCTTTAGTGAGGGTTAATTGCGCGCTTGGCGTAATCATGGTCATAGCTGTTTCCTGTGTG
AAATTGTTATCCGCTCACAATTCCACACAACATACGAGCCGGAAGCATAAAGTGTAAAGCCTGGGGTGCC
TAATGAGTGAGCTAACTCACATTAATTGCGTTGCGCTCACTGCCCGCTTTCCACCGGTCGTCTCCAACGA
CCATCTGGTGGCGTTGGCATGTCTTGGTGGACGACCCGCGCTCGATGCAGTCAAAAAGGGTCTGCCTCAT
GCTCCCGCATTGATCAAAAGAACCAACCGGCGGATTCCCGAGAGAACTTCCCATCGAGTCGCGGATCACG
CGCAAGTGGTCCGCGTGCTCGGATTCTTCCAGTGTCACTCCCACCCCGCACAAGCGTTCGATGACGCCAT
GACTCAATTTGGTATGTCGAGACACGGACTGCTGCAGCTCTTTCGTAGAGTCGGTGTCACAGAACTCGAG
GCCCGCTCGGGCACACTGCCTCCCGCCTCCCAGCGGTGGGACAGGATTCTCCAAGCGAGCGGTATGAAAC
GCGCGAAGCCTTCACCTACGTCAACTCAGACACCTGACCAGGCGAGCCTTCATGCGTTCGCAGACTCGCT
GGAGAGGGATTTGGACGCGCCCTCGCCCATGCATGAAGGGGACCAAACTCGCGCGTCAGCTAGCCCCAAG
AAGAAGAGAAAGGTGGAGGCCAGCGGTTCCGGACGGGCTGACGCATTGGACGATTTTGATCTGGATATGC
TGGGAAGTGACGCCCTCGATGATTTTGACCTTGACATGCTTGGTTCGGATGCCCTTGATGACTTTGACCT
CGACATGCTCGGCAGTGACGCCCTTGATGATTTCGACCTGGACATGCTGATTAACTCTAGTTAAGTTTAA
ACCGCTGATCAGCCTCGACTGTGCCTTCTAGTTGCCAGCCATCTGTTGTTTGCCCCTCCCCCGTGCCTTC
CTTGACCCTGGAAGGTGCCACTCCCACTGTCCTTTCCTAATAAAATGAGGAAATTGCATCGCATTGTCTG
AGTAGGTGTCATTCTATTCTGGGGGGTGGGGTGGGGCAGGACAGCAAGGGGGAGGATTGGGAAGACAATA
GCAGGCATGCTGGGGATGCGGTGGGCTCTATGGCTTCTGAGGCGGAAAGAACCAGCTGGGGCTCTAGGGG
GTATCCCC
[124 nt withheld, positions 2879-3002]
C
[91 nt withheld, positions 3004-3094]
A
[49 nt withheld, positions 3096-3144]
CCTTTGACGTTGGAGTCCACGTTCTTT
[37 nt withheld, positions 3172-3208]
ACCCTATCTCGGTCTATTCTTTTGATTTATAAGGGATTTTGCCGATTTCGGCCTATTGGTTAAAAAATGA
GCTGATTTAACAAAAATTTAACGCGAATTAATTCTGTGGAATGTGTGTCAGTTAGGGTGTGGAAAGTCCC
CAGGCTCCCCAGCAGGCAGAAGTATGCAAAGCATGCATCTCAATTAGTCAGCAACCAGGTGTGGAAAGTC
CCCAGGCTCCCCAGCAGGCAGAAGTATGCAAAGCATGCATCTCAATTAGTCAGCAACCATAGTCCCGCCC
CTAACTCCGCCCATCCCGCCCCTAACTCCGCCCAGTTCCGCCCATTCTCCGCCCCATGGCTGACTAATTT
TTTTTATTTATGCAGAGGCCGAGGCCGCCTCTGCCTCTGAGCTATTCCAGAAGTAGTGAGGAGGCTTTTT
TGGAGGCCTAGGCTTTTGCAAAAAGCTCCCGGGAGCTTGTATATCCATTTTCGGATCTGATCAAGAGACA
GGATGAGGATCGTTTCGCATGATTGAACAAGATGGATTGCACGCAGGTTCTCCGGCCGCTTGGGTGGAGA
GGCTATTCGGCTATGACTGGGCACAACAGACAATCGGCTGCTCTGATGCCGCCGTGTTCCGGCTGTCAGC
GCAGGGGCGCCCGGTTCTTTTTGTCAAGACCGACCTGTCCGGTGCCCTGAATGAACTGCAGGACGAGGCA
GCGCGGCTATCGTGGCTGGCCACGACGGGCGTTCCTTGCGCAGCTGTGCTCGACGTTGTCACTGAAGCGG
GAAGGGACTGGCTGCTATTGGGCGAAGTGCCGGGGCAGGATCTCCTGTCATCTCACCTTGCTCCTGCCGA
GAAAGTATCCATCATGGCTGATGCAATGCGGCGGCTGCATACGCTTGATCCGGCTACCTGCCCATTCGAC
CACCAAGCGAAACATCGCATCGAGCGAGCACGTACTCGGATGGAAGCCGGTCTTGTCGATCAGGATGATC
TGGACGAAGAGCATCAGGGGCTCGCGCCAGCCGAACTGTTCGCCAGGCTCAAGGCGCGCATGCCCGACGG
CGAGGATCTCGTCGTGACCCATGGCGATGCCTGCTTGCCGAATATCATGGTGGAAAATGGCCGCTTTTCT
GGATTCATCGACTGTGGCCGGCTGGGTGTGGCGGACCGCTATCAGGACATAGCGTTGGCTACCCGTGATA
TTGCTGAAGAGCTTGGCGGCGAATGGGCTGACCGCTTCCTCGTGCTTTACGGTATCGCCGCTCCCGATTC
GCAGCGCATCGCCTTCTATCGCCTTCTTGACGAGTTCTTCTGAGCGGGACTCTGGGGTTCGAAATGACCG
ACCAAGCGACGCCCAACCTGCCATCACGAGATTTCGATTCCACCGCCGCCTTCTATGAAAGGTTGGGCTT
CGGAATCGTTTTCCGGGACGCCGGCTGGATGATCCTCCAGCGCGGGGATCTCATGCTGGAGTTCTTCGCC
CACCCCAACTTGTTTATTGCAGCTTATAATGGTTACAAATAAAGCAATAGCATCACAAATTTCACAAATA
AAGCATTTTTTTCACTGCATTCTAGTTGTGGTTTGTCCAAACTCATCAATGTATCTTATCATGTCTGTAT
ACCGTCGACCTCTAGCTAGAGCTTGGCGTAATCATGGTCATAGCTGTTTCCTGTGTGAAATTGTTATCCG
CTCACAATTCCACACAACATACGAGCCGGAAGCATAAAGTGTAAAGCCTGGGGTGCCTAATGAGTGAGCT
AACTCACATTAATTGCGTTGCGCTCACTGCCCGCTTTCCAGTCGGGAAACCTGTCGTGCCAGCTGCATTA
ATGAATCGGCCAACGCGCGGGGAGAGGCGGTTTGCGTATTGGGCGCTCTTCCGCTTCCTCGCTCACTGAC
TCGCTGCGCTCGGTCGTTCGGCTGCGGCGAGCGGTATCAGCTCACTCAAAGGCGGTAATACGGTTATCCA
CAGAATCAGGGGATAACGCAGGAAAGAACATGTGAGCAAAAGGCCAGCAAAAGGCCAGGAACCGTAAAAA
GGCCGCGTTGCTGGCGTTTTTCCATAGGCTCCGCCCCCCTGACGAGCATCACAAAAATCGACGCTCAAGT
CAGAGGTGGCGAAACCCGACAGGACTATAAAGATACCAGGCGTTTCCCCCTGGAAGCTCCCTCGTGCGCT
CTCCTGTTCCGACCCTGCCGCTTACCGGATACCTGTCCGCCTTTCTCCCTTCGGGAAGCGTGGCGCTTTC
TCATAGCTCACGCTGTAGGTATCTCAGTTCGGTGTAGGTCGTTCGCTCCAAGCTGGGCTGTGTGCACGAA
CCCCCCGTTCAGCCCGACCGCTGCGCCTTATCCGGTAACTATCGTCTTGAGTCCAACCCGGTAAGACACG
ACTTATCGCCACTGGCAGCAGCCACTGGTAACAGGATTAGCAGAGCGAGGTATGTAGGCGGTGCTACAGA
GTTCTTGAAGTGGTGGCCTAACTACGGCTACACTAGAAGAACAGTATTTGGTATCTGCGCTCTGCTGAAG
CCAGTTACCTTCGGAAAAAGAGTTGGTAGCTCTTGATCCGGCAAACAAACCACCGCTGGTAGCGGTTTTT
TTGTTTGCAAGCAGCAGATTACGCGCAGAAAAAAAGGATCTCAAGAAGATCCTTTGATCTTTTCTACGGG
GTCTGACGCTCAGTGGAACGAAAACTCACGTTAAGGGATTTTGGTCATGAGATTATCAAAAAGGATCTTC
ACCTAGATCCTTTTAAATTAAAAATGAAGTTTTAAATCAATCTAAAGTATATATGAGTAAACTTGGTCTG
ACAGTTACCAATGCTTAATCAGTGAGGCACCTATCTCAGCGATCTGTCTATTTCGTTCATCCATAGTTGC
CTGACTCCCCGTCGTGTAGATAACTACGATACGGGAGGGCTTACCATCTGGCCCCAGTGCTGCAATGATA
CCGCGAGACCCACGCTCACCGGCTCCAGATTTATCAGCAATAAACCAGCCAGCCGGAAGGGCCGAGCGCA
GAAGTGGTCCTGCAACTTTATCCGCCTCCATCCAGTCTATTAATTGTTGCCGGGAAGCTAGAGTAAGTAG
TTCGCCAGTTAATAGTTTGCGCAACGTTGTTGCCATTGCTACAGGCATCGTGGTGTCACGCTCGTCGTTT
GGTATGGCTTCATTCAGCTCCGGTTCCCAACGATCAAGGCGAGTTACATGATCCCCCATGTTGTGCAAAA
AAGCGGTTAGCTCCTTCGGTCCTCCGATCGTTGTCAGAAGTAAGTTGGCCGCAGTGTTATCACTCATGGT
TATGGCAGCACTGCATAATTCTCTTACTGTCATGCCATCCGTAAGATGCTTTTCTGTGACTGGTGAGTAC
TCAACCAAGTCATTCTGAGAATAGTGTATGCGGCGACCGAGTTGCTCTTGCCCGGCGTCAATACGGGATA
ATACCGCGCCACATAGCAGAACTTTAAAAGTGCTCATCATTGGAAAACGTTCTTCGGGGCGAAAACTCTC
AAGGATCTTACCGCTGTTGAGATCCAGTTCGATGTAACCCACTCGTGCACCCAACTGATCTTCAGCATCT
TTTACTTTCACCAGCGTTTCTGGGTGAGCAAAAACAGGAAGGCAAAATGCCGCAAAAAAGGGAATAAGGG
CGACACGGAAATGTTGAATACTCATACTCTTCCTTTTTCAATATTATTGAAGCATTTATCAGGGTTATTG
TCTCATGAGCGGATACATATTTGAATGTATTTAGAAAAATAAACAAATAGGGGTTCCGCGCACATTTCCC
CGAAAAGTGCCACCTGACGTC
