>Addgene plasmid #35189 | pTALE64 | addgene partial sequence | sequence record 73822 | CMV-F 5'-CGCAAATGGGCGGTAGGCGTG-3'
CTATATAAGCAGAGCTCTCTGGCTAACTAGAGAACCCACTGCTTACTGGCTTATCGAAATTAATACGACT
CACTATAGGGAGACCCAAGCTGGCTAGCGCCACCATGGACTACAAAGACCATGACGGTGATTATAAAGAT
CATGACATCGATTACAAGGATGACGATGACAAGATGGCCCCCAAGAAGAAGAGGAAGGTGGGCATTCACC
GCGGGGTACCTATGGTGGACTTGAGGACACTCGGTTATTCGCAACAGCAACAGGAGAAAATCAAGCCTAA
GGTCAGGAGCACCGTCGCGCAACACCACGAGGCGCTTGTGGGGCATGGCTTCACTCATGCGCATATTGTC
GCGCTTTCACAGCACCCTGCGGCGCTTGGGACGGTGGCTGTCAAATACCAAGATATGATTGCGGCCCTGC
CCGAAGCCACGCACGAGGCAATTGTAGGGGTCGGTAAACAGTGGTCGGGAGCGCGAGCACTTGAGGCGCT
GCTGACTGTGGCGGGTGAGCTTAGGGGGCCTCCGCTCCAGCTCGACACCGGGCAGCTGCTGAAGATCGCG
AAGAGAGGGGGAGTAACAGCGGTAGAGGCAGTGCACGCCTGGCGCAATGCGCTCACCGGTGCCCCCCTGG
AGACGGGCGCCGCTACAGGGCGCGTCCCATTCGCCATTCAGGCTGCGCAACTGTTGGGAAGGGCGATCGG
TGCGGGCCTCTTCGCTATTACGCCAGCTGGCGAAAGGGGGATGTGCTGCAAGGCGATTAAGTTGGGTAAC
GCCAGGGTTTTCCCAGTCACGACGTTGTAAAACGACGGCCAGTGAGCGCGCGTAATACGACTCACTATAG
GGCGAATTGGGTACCGGGCCCCCCCTCGAGGTCCTCCAGCTTTTGTTCCCTTTAGTGAGGGTTAATTGCG
CGCTTGGCGTAATCATGGTCATAGCTGTTTCCTGTGTGAAATTGTTATCCGCTCACAATTCCACACAACA
TACGAGCCGGAAGCATA
