>Addgene plasmid #35189 | pTALE64 | addgene partial sequence | sequence record 73825 | M13_pUC_fwd
AGCGCGCGTAATACGACTCACTATAGGGCGAATTGGGTACCGGGCCCCCCCTCGAGGTCCTCCAGCTTTT
GTTCCCTTTAGTGAGGGTTAATTGCGCGCTTGGCGTAATCATGGTCATAGCTGTTTCCTGTGTGAAATTG
TTATCCGCTCACAATTCCACACAACATACGAGCCGGAAGCATAAAGTGTAAAGCCTGGGGTGCCTAATGA
GTGAGCTAACTCACATTAATTGCGTTGCGCTCACTGCCCGCTTTCCACCGGTCGTCTCCAACGACCATCT
GGTGGCGTTGGCATGTCTTGGTGGACGACCCGCGCTCGATGCAGTCAAAAAGGGTCTGCCTCATGCTCCC
GCATTGATCAAAAGAACCAACCGGCGGATTCCCGAGAGAACTTCCCATCGAGTCGCGGATCACGCGCAAG
TGGTCCGCGTGCTCGGATTCTTCCAGTGTCACTCCCACCCCGCACAAGCGTTCGATGACGCCATGACTCA
ATTTGGTATGTCGAGACACGGACTGCTGCAGCTCTTTCGTAGAGTCGGTGTCACAGAACTCGAGGCCCGC
TCGGGCACACTGCCTCCCGCCTCCCAGCGGTGGGACAGGATTCTCCAAGCGAGCGGTATGAAACGCGCGA
AGCCTTCACCTACGTCAACTCAGACACCTGACCAGGCGAGCCTTCATGCGTTCGCAGACTCGCTGGAGAG
GGATTTGGACGCGCCCTCGCCCATGCATGAAGGGGACCAAACTCGCGCGTCAGCTAGCCCCAAGAAGAAG
AGAAAGGTGGAGGCCAGCGGTTCCGGACGGGCTGACGCATTGGACGATTTTGATCTGGATATGCTGGGAA
GTGACGCCCTCGATGATTTTGACCTTGACATGCTTGGTTCGGATGCCCTTGATGACTTTGACCTCGACAT
GCTCGGCAGTGACGCCCTTGATGATTTCGACCTGGACATGCTGATTAACTCTAGTTAAGTTTAAACCGCT
GATCAGCC
