>Addgene plasmid #35189 | pTALE64 | addgene partial sequence | sequence record 73826 | BGH-rev 5'-TAGAAGGCACAGTCGAGG-3'
CTTAACTAGAGTTAATCAGCATGTCCAGGTCGAAATCATCAAGGGCGTCACTGCCGAGCATGTCGAGGTC
AAAGTCATCAAGGGCATCCGAACCAAGCATGTCAAGGTCAAAATCATCGAGGGCGTCACTTCCCAGCATA
TCCAGATCAAAATCGTCCAATGCGTCAGCCCGTCCGGAACCGCTGGCCTCCACCTTTCTCTTCTTCTTGG
GGCTAGCTGACGCGCGAGTTTGGTCCCCTTCATGCATGGGCGAGGGCGCGTCCAAATCCCTCTCCAGCGA
GTCTGCGAACGCATGAAGGCTCGCCTGGTCAGGTGTCTGAGTTGACGTAGGTGAAGGCTTCGCGCGTTTC
ATACCGCTCGCTTGGAGAATCCTGTCCCACCGCTGGGAGGCGGGAGGCAGTGTGCCCGAGCGGGCCTCGA
GTTCTGTGACACCGACTCTACGAAAGAGCTGCAGCAGTCCGTGTCTCGACATACCAAATTGAGTCATGGC
GTCATCGAACGCTTGTGCGGGGTGGGAGTGACACTGGAAGAATCCGAGCACGCGGACCACTTGCGCGTGA
TCCGCGACTCGATGGGAAGTTCTCTCGGGAATCCGCCGGTTGGTTCTTTTGATCAATGCGGGAGCATGAG
GCAGACCCTTTTTGACTGCATCGAGCGCGGGTCGTCCACCAAGACATGCCAACGCCACCAGATGGTCGTT
GGAGACGACCGGTGGAAAGCGGGCAGTGAGCGCAACGCAATTAATGTGAGTTAGCTCACTCATTAGGCAC
CCCAGGCTTTACACTTTATGCTTCCGGCTCGTATGTTGTGTGGAATTGTGAGCGGATAACAATTTCACAC
AGGAAACAGCTATGACCATGATTACGCCAAGCGCGCAATTAACCCTCACTAAAGGGAACAAAAGCTGGAG
GACCTCGAGGGGGGGCCCGGTACCCAATTCGCCCTATAGTGAGTCGTATTACGCGCGCTCACTGGCCGTC
GTTTTACAACGTCGTGACTG
